>Addgene plasmid #140374 | pJBL704 | addgene full sequence | sequence record 297844 | Addgene NGS Result
GCCTATGGAAAAACGCCAGCAACGCGGCCTTTTTACGGTTCCTGGCCTTTTGCTGGCCTTTTGCTCACAT
GTTCTTTCCTGCGTTATCCCCTGATTCTGTGGATAACCGTATTACCGCCTTTGAGTGAGCTGATACCGCT
CGCCGCAGCCGAACGACCGAGCGCAGCGAGTCAGTGAGCGAGGAAGCGGAAGAGCGCCCAATACGCAAAC
CGCCTCTCCCCGCGCGTTGGCCGATTCATTAATGCAGCTGGCACGACAGGTTTCCCGACTGGAAAGCGGG
CAGTGAGCGCAACGCAATTAATGTGAGTTAGCTCACTCATTAGGCACCCCAGGCTTTACACTTTATGCTT
CCGGCTCGTATGTTGTGTGGAATTGTGAGCGGATAACAATTTCACACAGGAAACAGCTATGACCATGATT
ACGCCAAGCTTGCATGCCTGCAGGTCGACTCTAGATAATACGACTCACTATAGGGATCCCTATCAGTGAT
AGAGACCCACATACTCTGATGATCCGAGACGGTCGGGTCCAGATATTCGTATCTGTCGAGTAGAGTGTGG
GCTCGGATCATTCATGGCAAGAGACGGTCGGGTCCAGATATTCGTATCTGTCGAGTAGAGTGTGGGCTCT
TGCCATGTGTATGTGGGTAGCATAACCCCTTGGGGCCTCTAAACGGGTCTTGAGGGGTTTTTTGATCCCC
GGGTACCGAGCTCGAATTCACTGGCCGTCGTTTTACAACGTCGTGACTGGGAAAACCCTGGCGTTACCCA
ACTTAATCGCCTTGCAGCACATCCCCCTTTCGCCAGCTGGCGTAATAGCGAAGAGGCCCGCACCGATCGC
CCTTCCCAACAGTTGCGCAGCCTGAATGGCGAATGGCGCCTGATGCGGTATTTTCTCCTTACGCATCTGT
GCGGTATTTCACACCGCATATGGTGCACTCTCAGTACAATCTGCTCTGATGCCGCATAGTTAAGCCAGCC
CCGACACCCGCCAACACCCGCTGACGCGCCCTGACGGGCTTGTCTGCTCCCGGCATCCGCTTACAGACAA
GCTGTGACCGTCTCCGGGAGCTGCATGTGTCAGAGGTTTTCACCGTCATCACCGAAACGCGCGAGACGAA
AGGGCCTCGTGATACGCCTATTTTTATAGGTTAATGTCATGATAATAATGGTTTCTTAGACGTCAGGTGG
CACTTTTCGGGGAAATGTGCGCGGAACCCCTATTTGTTTATTTTTCTAAATACATTCAAATATGTATCCG
CTCATGAGACAATAACCCTGATAAATGCTTCAATAATATTGAAAAAGGAAGAGTATGAGTATTCAACATT
TCCGTGTCGCCCTTATTCCCTTTTTTGCGGCATTTTGCCTTCCTGTTTTTGCTCACCCAGAAACGCTGGT
GAAAGTAAAAGATGCTGAAGATCAGTTGGGTGCACGAGTGGGTTACATCGAACTGGATCTCAACAGCGGT
AAGATCCTTGAGAGTTTTCGCCCCGAAGAACGTTTTCCAATGATGAGCACTTTTAAAGTTCTGCTATGTG
GCGCGGTATTATCCCGTATTGACGCCGGGCAAGAGCAACTCGGTCGCCGCATACACTATTCTCAGAATGA
CTTGGTTGAGTACTCACCAGTCACAGAAAAGCATCTTACGGATGGCATGACAGTAAGAGAATTATGCAGT
GCTGCCATAACCATGAGTGATAACACTGCGGCCAACTTACTTCTGACAACGATCGGAGGACCGAAGGAGC
TAACCGCTTTTTTGCACAACATGGGGGATCATGTAACTCGCCTTGATCGTTGGGAACCGGAGCTGAATGA
AGCCATACCAAACGACGAGCGTGACACCACGATGCCTGTAGCAATGGCAACAACGTTGCGCAAACTATTA
ACTGGCGAACTACTTACTCTAGCTTCCCGGCAACAATTAATAGACTGGATGGAGGCGGATAAAGTTGCAG
GACCACTTCTGCGCTCGGCCCTTCCGGCTGGCTGGTTTATTGCTGATAAATCTGGAGCCGGTGAGCGTGG
GTCTCGCGGTATCATTGCAGCACTGGGGCCAGATGGTAAGCCCTCCCGTATCGTAGTTATCTACACGACG
GGGAGTCAGGCAACTATGGATGAACGAAATAGACAGATCGCTGAGATAGGTGCCTCACTGATTAAGCATT
GGTAACTGTCAGACCAAGTTTACTCATATATACTTTAGATTGATTTAAAACTTCATTTTTAATTTAAAAG
GATCTAGGTGAAGATCCTTTTTGATAATCTCATGACCAAAATCCCTTAACGTGAGTTTTCGTTCCACTGA
GCGTCAGACCCCGTAGAAAAGATCAAAGGATCTTCTTGAGATCCTTTTTTTCTGCGCGTAATCTGCTGCT
TGCAAACAAAAAAACCACCGCTACCAGCGGTGGTTTGTTTGCCGGATCAAGAGCTACCAACTCTTTTTCC
GAAGGTAACTGGCTTCAGCAGAGCGCAGATACCAAATACTGTTCTTCTAGTGTAGCCGTAGTTAGGCCAC
CACTTCAAGAACTCTGTAGCACCGCCTACATACCTCGCTCTGCTAATCCTGTTACCAGTGGCTGCTGCCA
GTGGCGATAAGTCGTGTCTTACCGGGTTGGACTCAAGACGATAGTTACCGGATAAGGCGCAGCGGTCGGG
CTGAACGGGGGGTTCGTGCACACAGCCCAGCTTGGAGCGAACGACCTACACCGAACTGAGATACCTACAG
CGTGAGCTATGAGAAAGCGCCACGCTTCCCGAAGGGAGAAAGGCGGACAGGTATCCGGTAAGCGGCAGGG
TCGGAACAGGAGAGCGCACGAGGGAGCTTCCAGGGGGAAACGCCTGGTATCTTTATAGTCCTGTCGGGTT
TCGCCACCTCTGACTTGAGCGTCGATTTTTGTGATGCTCGTCAGGGGGGCGGA
Features (pLannotate 1.2.2; 16 found; start..end, strand, type, name):
     59..192     +  rep_origin     RSF ori (fragment): Plasmids containing the RSF 1030 origin of replication can be propagated in E. coli cells that contain additional plasmids with compatible origins.
    194..286     +  CDS            lacI (fragment): lac repressor; lacI; The lac repressor binds to the lac operator to inhibit transcription in E. coli. This inhibition can be relieved by adding lactose or isopropyl-β-D-thiogalactopyranoside (IPTG).
    299..320     +  protein_bind   CAP binding site: CAP binding activates transcription in the presence of cAMP. E. coli catabolite activator protein
    335..365     +  promoter       lac promoter: promoter for the E. coli lac operon
    373..389     +  protein_bind   lac operator: The lac repressor binds to the lac operator to inhibit transcription in E. coli. This inhibition can be relieved by adding lactose or isopropyl-β-D-thiogalactopyranoside (IPTG). lac repressor encoded by lacI
    426..455     -  misc_feature   MCS (fragment): pUC18/19 multiple cloning site
    456..474     +  promoter       T7 promoter: promoter for bacteriophage T7 RNA polymerase
    476..495     +  promoter       PLtetO-1 promoter (fragment): modified phage lambda PL promoter with tet operator sites (Lutz and Bujard, 1997)
    648..694     +  terminator     T7 terminator: transcription terminator for bacteriophage T7 RNA polymerase
    694..719     -  misc_feature   MCS (fragment): pUC18/19 multiple cloning site
    716..873     +  CDS            lacZα (fragment): LacZα fragment of β-galactosidase; lacZ fragment
    879..978     -  misc_feature   bom (fragment): basis of mobility region from pBR322
   1080..1115    -  CDS            rop (fragment): Rop protein, which maintains plasmids at low copy number; rop
   1210..1314    +  promoter       AmpR promoter: bla
   1315..2175    +  CDS            AmpR: β-lactamase; bla; confers resistance to ampicillin, carbenicillin, and related antibiotics
   2346..11      +  rep_origin     ori (across the origin): high-copy-number ColE1/pMB1/pBR322/pUC origin of replication
