[The description below was written by a language model from this plasmid's Addgene catalogue record and pLannotate feature annotations shown in this document.]
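Description:
pJBL704 is a small (about 2.9 kb) synthetic-biology plasmid built on the pUC19 backbone and intended as a DNA template for in vitro, cell-free biosensing reactions rather than for protein expression. It is propagated in E. coli at high copy from the ColE1/pUC-type origin and selected with ampicillin through the β-lactamase (AmpR) gene and its native promoter. The remaining backbone annotations (CAP binding site, lac promoter and operator, split pUC multiple cloning site fragments and a lacZα fragment) are the normal pUC19 cloning region interrupted by the insert. Short hits to lacI, rop, bom and an RSF origin are only fragments and most likely reflect sequence similarity within the backbone rather than functional elements.

The synthetic insert, T7-4BP-tetO-3WJdB-T, was assembled by Gibson cloning into the multiple cloning site. It consists of a bacteriophage T7 promoter, a tet operator placed four base pairs downstream of the promoter (picked up in the feature table as a short PLtetO-1 fragment immediately after the T7 promoter), the 3WJdB RNA aptamer, and a T7 terminator. The aptamer itself is not annotated in the table but would occupy the gap between the operator and the terminator. 3WJdB is a three-way-junction dimeric Broccoli aptamer that becomes fluorescent on binding its dye, so the transcript itself is the reporter and no translation is needed. TetR bound at the operator blocks T7 RNA polymerase. A tetracycline-class ligand releases the repressor and allows transcription and signal. The construct belongs to work on cell-free biosensors for detecting water contaminants, and its name suggests it tests one particular promoter–operator spacing.
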