Addgene plasmid #140374: pJBL704
Purpose: Expresses TetR-regulated 3WJdB RNA aptamer driven by T7 promoter with the tetO sequence 4BP dowsntream from the promoter
Depositing lab: Julius Lucks. Depositing organization: Northwestern University. Publication: Cell-free biosensors for rapid detection of water contaminants. Jung JK, Alam KK, Verosloff MS, Capdevila DA, Desmau M, Clauer PR, Lee JW, Nguyen PQ, Pasten PA, Matiasek SJ, Gaillard JF, Giedroc DP, Collins JJ, Lucks JB. Nat Biotechnol. 2020 Jul 6. pii: 10.1038/s41587-020-0571-7. doi: 10.1038/s41587-020-0571-7. PubMed 32632301.
Backbone
  Vector backbone: pUC19
  Vector type: Synthetic Biology
Growth in bacteria
  Bacterial resistance: Ampicillin, 100 μg/mL
  Growth temperature: 37°C
  Growth strain: DH5alpha
  Copy number: High Copy
Gene/Insert
  Gene/Insert name: T7-4BP-tetO-3WJdB-T
  Species: Synthetic
  Cloning method: Gibson Cloning
Terms and licenses: Academic/Nonprofit Terms; Industry Terms: Not Available to Industry
How to cite: pJBL704 was a gift from Julius Lucks (Addgene plasmid # 140374 ; http://n2t.net/addgene:140374 ; RRID:Addgene_140374)
